Addgene plasmid #40089: pEG495
Depositing lab: Geraldine Seydoux. Depositing organization: Johns Hopkins University and School of Medicine. Publication: Regulation of the MEX-5 gradient by a spatially segregated kinase/phosphatase cycle. Griffin EE, Odde DJ, Seydoux G. Cell. 2011 Sep 16;146(6):955-68. 10.1016/j.cell.2011.08.012 PubMed 21925318.
Backbone
  Vector backbone: pMal c2X (GW)
  Backbone manufacturer: New England Biolabs (Modified)
  Backbone size w/o insert (bp): 6700
  Total vector size (bp): 8100
  Modifications to backbone: Gateway acceptor sites added
  Vector type: Bacterial Expression
Growth in bacteria
  Bacterial resistance: Ampicillin, 100 μg/mL
  Growth temperature: 37°C
  Growth strain: DH5alpha
  Copy number: Unknown
Gene/Insert
  Gene/Insert name: Mex-5 (S404A, S458A) (alt name: Mex-5)
  Species: C. elegans (nematode)
  Insert size (bp): 1407
  Mutation: S404A, S458A
  GenBank ID: NM_070165.4 NP_502566.1
  Entrez Gene: mex-5 (a.k.a. CELE_W02A2.7)
  Promoter: P-lac
  Tag / fusion protein: MBP (N terminal on backbone)
  Cloning method: Gateway Cloning
  Sequencing primers: 5′ MBP_F; 3′ pBAD_rev
Terms and licenses: Academic/Nonprofit Terms; Industry Terms: Not Available to Industry
Depositor comments: Alternate plasmid name: pMAL c2X (GW) + MEX-5 (S404A, S458A)
How to cite: pEG495 was a gift from Geraldine Seydoux (Addgene plasmid # 40089 ; http://n2t.net/addgene:40089 ; RRID:Addgene_40089)
