[The description below was written by a language model from this plasmid's Addgene catalogue record.]
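Description:
pEG495 is a bacterial expression plasmid built on a modified version of the New England Biolabs pMAL c2X backbone to which Gateway acceptor sites were added, allowing the insert to be introduced by Gateway recombination cloning. The backbone is recorded as about 6.7 kb and the complete plasmid as about 8.1 kb. It is propagated in E. coli under ampicillin selection; the record lists the copy number as unknown and does not describe the origin of replication, and no feature table was supplied to confirm individual elements.

The payload is a 1407 bp coding sequence for the Caenorhabditis elegans protein MEX-5 carrying two serine-to-alanine substitutions, S404A and S458A. It is placed downstream of the maltose-binding protein (MBP) supplied by the backbone, so the product is an N-terminal MBP–MEX-5 fusion, with expression driven by the promoter recorded as P-lac. MBP fusions of this kind generally improve solubility of the partner protein in E. coli and permit affinity purification on amylose resin. Replacing serines with alanine is a standard way to remove potential phosphorylation sites, and the associated publication concerns regulation of the MEX-5 gradient by a spatially segregated kinase/phosphatase cycle. The construct is therefore most plausibly intended for producing recombinant, non-phosphorylatable MEX-5 for biochemical comparison with the wild-type protein, although the record does not state the specific assays for which it was used.
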