>Addgene plasmid #40089 | pEG495 | addgene partial sequence | sequence record 51979 | MBP_F
ATAACAACAACCTCGGGATCGAGGGAAGGATCACAAGTTTGTACAAAAAAGCAGGCTTAATGAAAGCGGC
ATCAAATAGTGTCTCGTCGGCCGGAGGATCAGTGTCACCTACGACAACCCAGCCACCACTACCACCAGGG
CAGTCGTCACATCCTCAAATCTACGATCAACAGATGCAGTACTACTTCGCGGCTGCCATGCCGAACCAGC
CAATGGCGACGTATGCGGCACAAAATGGATCTTCTCAACAGTACGCCCCAGCGGCTCCATATTATCAAGA
TGCCAACGGACAGTATGTGCAGGTTCCCGCGAACGGATCAATGGCTCCTCAACAGCACATGATGGTTTCT
GGTCAACCGTATCTCTATATGGCTCAACCACAACAAGGAGCTCAGCAAGTCATGCAGTCAGGACAACCAC
AGCTCATCTATTATCAACAATCAATGGCTCCACAAGCGGCTCCAATGTACTTCCATCCTATGCAAGCCGC
ACCGATGCTTCCAGAACAAATGGGTGTGATGCCACATACGCAGCCGGCAATTCCACCTCAACAACAGCCA
AGACAAGTGGGAGTGGAGATTAGTAGCACACGCACAGCTCCATTGACCTCGTCTACTCCTCTTCCAACAA
GTCTCGAATACGAGACTGTTCAGCGTGATAATCGCAACAGGAACATCCAATTCAGATATCATCGTGTTAT
GGAGCATGACGAGTTGCCGATCGATGAGATCTCAAAGATCACCCTTGACAATCACAACGATGACACGATG
AGCGCTGAA
