>Addgene plasmid #40089 | pEG495 | addgene partial sequence | sequence record 53311 | pBAD_rev
AGCTGCCATTCGCCATTCAGGCTGCGCAACTGTTGGGAAGGGCGATCGGTGCGGGCCTCTTCGCTATTAC
GCCAGCTGGCGAAAGGGGGATGTGCTGCAAGGCGATTAAGTTGGGTAACGCCAGGGTTTTCCCAGTCACG
ACGTTGTAAAACGACGGCCAGTGCCAAGCTTGCCTGCAGGTCGACTCTAGAGGATCCGAATTCTGAAATA
TCACCACTTTGTACAAGAAAGCTGGGTCCCTAATAGTGTCCTCTTAGTCCGAGATTTTCCTCAGCTGTCC
ACTTCGTGCTGAGAGATGTGCGACGCTTGTTCATCGGTGGATTTTCTCTGCGATTCCGTCTCAAGTGTGG
TGGCAAGTCGTCTTCGTTGGATTCCGGTTGATTGTAATCACCTCCGGCTTGAAGATCGCGACCAGCATTG
GAGAGGCACATCATTGCGCCTGCCACATTTCGATGTTTGAGCATCACTTTGGTCGGCGTGGTAGCTCTTC
CACCTGTACGCATGAATCGTGGCTGATGTCTAGCGACAACGTAGTCTTCTGGAATGACATCCTGGTCGTA
ATCCTGGTCATCGTGAGACATGCGCTGATATGGAGGAATATTCTGGAATTCCTTGTCCGTTGGATGAACA
AACTCGCAACGAAGTCCATACGGGCAGAATCCAGTTCCTCCACGCGCAAAGTTCTTGCACAGCTTTGTCT
TGTACTTGTTGTTCGGATAGCGAGCCGGAGCATCAGTAGCTCTGAGCTCTTTGAGCCCATGAGCAAACTT
GCATCGAGCACCCATATCACATG
